Addgene plasmid #99079: pRRG245-Ras-related
Purpose: dsRNA and riboprobe synthesis for Schmidtea mediterranea Ras-related (also known as h.18.4a)
Depositing lab: Phillip Newmark. Depositing organization: University of Illinois at Urbana-Champaign. Publication: Follistatin antagonizes activin signaling and acts with notum to direct planarian head regeneration. Roberts-Galbraith RH, Newmark PA. Proc Natl Acad Sci U S A. 2013 Jan 22;110(4):1363-8. doi: 10.1073/pnas.1214053110. Epub 2013 Jan 7. PubMed 23297191.
Backbone
  Vector backbone: pJC53.2
  Backbone manufacturer: Phillip Newmark (Addgene plasmid # 26536)
  Backbone size w/o insert (bp): 3240
  Vector type: T/A Cloning Vector for dsRNA generation and the generation of sense and anti-sense probes
Growth in bacteria
  Bacterial resistance: Ampicillin and Kanamycin, 100 & 50 μg/mL
  Growth temperature: 37°C
  Growth strain: DH5alpha
  Copy number: High Copy
Gene/Insert
  Gene/Insert name: Ras-related (also known as h.18.4a) in situ probe (alt names: AY068228.1 (Genbank); dd_Smed_v6_13540_0_1)
  Species: Schmidtea mediterranea
  Insert size (bp): 441
  Cloning method: Restriction Enzyme; 5′ cloning site Eam1105I (destroyed during cloning); 3′ cloning site Eam1105I (destroyed during cloning)
  Sequencing primers: 5′ T3; 3′ Sp6
Terms and licenses: Academic/Nonprofit Terms; Industry Terms: Not Available to Industry
Depositor comments: Cloning primers: F-TGTGCGCTATCGTCAAAAAG, R-TTGAGATTACGAAGTCGACGAA
How to cite: pRRG245-Ras-related was a gift from Phillip Newmark (Addgene plasmid # 99079 ; http://n2t.net/addgene:99079 ; RRID:Addgene_99079)
