[The description below was written by a language model from this plasmid's Addgene catalogue record and pLannotate feature annotations shown in this document.]
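Description:
pRRG245-Ras-related is a small bacterial template plasmid built on pJC53.2, a T/A cloning vector designed for in vitro synthesis of double-stranded RNA and of sense and antisense riboprobes. It carries a 441 bp fragment of the Schmidtea mediterranea Ras-related gene (also called h.18.4a), inserted as a PCR product between the vector's Eam1105I sites, which were destroyed in the process. The sequenced plasmid is 3,683 nt, consistent with the 3,240 bp backbone plus insert. It replicates in E. coli from a high-copy ColE1/pUC-type origin and is selected with both ampicillin (β-lactamase) and kanamycin (the neo/nptII gene). A short M13 origin fragment and a fragment annotated as Tn5 transposase upstream of neo appear to be backbone remnants rather than functional parts.

The insert sits in a symmetrical transcription cassette. On one side are a T7 promoter followed by an SP6 promoter, and on the other a T3 promoter followed by a second T7 promoter. All of these promoters point inward toward the insert, and a T7 terminator lies outside each end. The opposing T7 promoters allow both strands to be transcribed to yield dsRNA for RNA interference. SP6 and T3 each transcribe a single strand, giving strand-specific sense or antisense probes for in situ hybridisation. The automated annotation labels part of the insert as a fragment of mouse Rasl10a. This most likely reflects sequence similarity between the planarian Ras-related fragment and that small GTPase, not the presence of mouse sequence. The plasmid has no eukaryotic expression elements and serves only as a transcription template for planarian gene knockdown and expression-pattern studies.
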