Features (pLannotate 1.2.2; 13 found; start..end, strand, type, name):
     11..599     +  rep_origin     ori: high-copy-number ColE1/pMB1/pBR322/pUC origin of replication
    782..829     -  terminator     T7 terminator: transcription terminator for bacteriophage T7 RNA polymerase
    843..861     +  promoter       T7 promoter: promoter for bacteriophage T7 RNA polymerase
    865..883     +  promoter       SP6 promoter: promoter for bacteriophage SP6 RNA polymerase
   1234..1341    -  CDS            Rasl10a (fragment): RSLAA_MOUSE - Also known as Rrp22. Experimental evidence at transcript level: Swiss-Prot protein existence level 2. Potent inhibitor of cellular proliferation. From Mus musculus (Mouse).
   1343..1361    -  promoter       T3 promoter: promoter for bacteriophage T3 RNA polymerase
   1365..1383    -  promoter       T7 promoter: promoter for bacteriophage T7 RNA polymerase
   1397..1444    +  terminator     T7 terminator: transcription terminator for bacteriophage T7 RNA polymerase
   1451..1517    +  rep_origin     M13 ori (fragment): M13 bacteriophage origin of replication; arrow indicates direction of (+) strand synthesis
   1520..1819    +  CDS            tnpA (fragment): TN5P_ECOLX - Also known as tnp. Experimental evidence at protein level: Swiss-Prot protein existence level 1. Mediates transposition of transposon Tn5 by a 'cut and paste' mechanism. First, the monomeric transposase binds the 19 bp inverted DNA repeats flanking the transposon. Then, dimerization of the DNA- bound transposase creates a synaptic DNA complex. After nicking of the first DNA strand, excision of the transposon proceeds through a series of intermediates. The transposase then mediates the insertion of the transposon at a new site by strand transfer. The activity of the wild- type tran
   1851..2642    +  CDS            neo: KKA2_KLEPN - Also known as kan, nptII. Experimental evidence at protein level: Swiss-Prot protein existence level 1. Resistance to kanamycin, neomycin, paromomycin, ribostamycin, butirosin and gentamicin B. From Klebsiella pneumoniae.
   2646..2662    +  promoter       AmpR promoter (fragment): bla
   2663..3523    +  CDS            AmpR: β-lactamase; bla; confers resistance to ampicillin, carbenicillin, and related antibiotics
>Addgene plasmid #99079 | pRRG245-Ras-related | addgene full sequence | sequence record 191877 | Addgene NGS Result
AAGGATCTTCTTGAGATCCTTTTTTTCTGCGCGTAATCTGCTGCTTGCAAACAAAAAAACCACCGCTACC
AGCGGTGGTTTGTTTGCCGGATCAAGAGCTACCAACTCTTTTTCCGAAGGTAACTGGCTTCAGCAGAGCG
CAGATACCAAATACTGTTCTTCTAGTGTAGCCGTAGTTAGGCCACCACTTCAAGAACTCTGTAGCACCGC
CTACATACCTCGCTCTGCTAATCCTGTTACCAGTGGCTGCTGCCAGTGGCGATAAGTCGTGTCTTACCGG
GTTGGACTCAAGACGATAGTTACCGGATAAGGCGCAGCGGTCGGGCTGAACGGGGGGTTCGTGCACACAG
CCCAGCTTGGAGCGAACGACCTACACCGAACTGAGATACCTACAGCGTGAGCTATGAGAAAGCGCCACGC
TTCCCGAAGGGAGAAAGGCGGACAGGTATCCGGTAAGCGGCAGGGTCGGAACAGGAGAGCGCACGAGGGA
GCTTCCAGGGGGAAACGCCTGGTATCTTTATAGTCCTGTCGGGTTTCGCCACCTCTGACTTGAGCGTCGA
TTTTTGTGATGCTCGTCAGGGGGGCGGAGCCTATGGAAAAACGCCAGCAACGCGGCCTTTTTACGGTTCC
TGGCCTTTTGCTGGCCTTTTGCTCACATGTTCTTTCCTGCGTTATCCCCTGATTCTGTGGATAACCGTAT
TACCGCCTTTGAGTGAGCTGATACCGCTCGCCGCAGCCGAACGACCGAGCGCAGCGAGTCAGTGAGCGAG
GAAGCACGCGTCAAAAAACCCCTCAAGACCCGTTTAGAGGCCCCAAGGGGTTATGCTAGGCGCGCCGGAT
CCTAATACGACTCACTATAGGGAGATTTAGGTGACACTATAGAAGTGACCTTTTGAGATTACGAAGTCGA
CGAATCTTAATTTTCTATCACATTCTAATGCCATTTAGAAAAAGAAAAAAAGTTTTTCATTCTACCTAAA
GTTCATAGAAATACTATCTGAAAAATTTAGTTCATGAAAAACTGATAAATAATAAAATATTGAAATATCT
TTGTAGAGGGAGGGAGGATGAATTTCTTCATTGGAATGTTTTGAGTAGAAAATGTTTCAAAAAACAACAA
AAAATAATTCAAATTCCCACGAATTACATTACGCAACACTGATTGCGTCGGAACGCATTGTGCATAGCCC
TAGCAGCGTTCGGTTTATTATTATTGTCCCGACTGTCAATTAGTCTCATGAGCTCTTTGAAAACTGTCAA
AACACGCCAATTGTATTTTGTTGAGCATTCGATTAATACACAGCCTTTCCATGGCTTTTTGACGATAGCG
CACAAAGGTCTCCCTTTAGTGAGGGTTAATTCTCCCTATAGTGAGTCGTATTAGGATCCGGCGCGCCTAG
CATAACCCCTTGGGGCCTCTAAACGGGTCTTGAGGGGTTTTTTGACGCGTCGATTTCGGCCTATTGGTTA
AAAAATGAGCTGATTTAACAAAAATTTAACGCGAATTTTAACAAAATTCAGGGCGCAAGGGCTGCTAAAG
GAAGCGGAACACGTAGAAAGCCAGTCCGCAGAAACGGTGCTGACCCCGGATGAATGTCAGCTACTGGGCT
ATCTGGACAAGGGAAAACGCAAGCGCAAAGAGAAAGCAGGTAGCTTGCAGTGGGCTTACATGGCGATAGC
TAGACTGGGCGGTTTTATGGACAGCAAGCGAACCGGAATTGCCAGCTGGGGCGCCCTCTGGTAAGGTTGG
GAAGCCCTGCAAAGTAAACTGGATGGCTTTCTTGCCGCCAATGATCTGATGGCGCAGGGGATCAAGATCT
GATCAAGAGACAGGATGAGGATCGTTTCGCATGATTGAACAAGATGGATTGCACGCAGGTTCTCCGGCCG
CTTGGGTGGAGAGGCTATTCGGCTATGACTGGGCACAACAGACAATCGGCTGCTCTGATGCCGCCGTGTT
CCGGCTGTCAGCGCAGGGGCGCCCGGTTCTTTTTGTCAAGACCGACCTGTCCGGTGCCCTGAATGAACTG
CAGGACGAGGCAGCGCGGCTATCGTGGCTGGCCACGACGGGCGTTCCTTGCGCAGCTGTGCTCGACGTTG
TCACTGAAGCGGGAAGGGACTGGCTGCTATTGGGCGAAGTGCCGGGGCAGGATCTCCTGTCATCCCACCT
TGCTCCTGCCGAGAAAGTATCCATCATGGCTGATGCAATGCGGCGGCTGCATACGCTTGATCCGGCTACC
TGCCCATTCGACCACCAAGCGAAACATCGCATCGAGCGAGCACGTACTCGGATGGAAGCCGGTCTTGTCG
ATCAGGATGATCTGGACGAAGAGCATCAGGGGCTCGCGCCAGCCGAACTGTTCGCCAGGCTCAAGGCGCG
CATGCCCGACGGCGAGGATCTCGTCGTGACCCATGGCGATGCCTGCTTGCCGAATATCATGGTGGAAAAT
GGCCGCTTTTCTGGATTCATCGACTGTGGCCGGCTGGGTGTGGCGGACCGCTATCAGGACATAGCGTTGG
CTACCCGTGATATTGCTGAAGAGCTTGGCGGCGAATGGGCTGACCGCTTCCTCGTGCTTTACGGTATCGC
CGCTCCCGATTCGCAGCGCATCGCCTTCTATCGCCTTCTTGACGAGTTCTTCTGAATTGAAAAAGGAAGA
GTATGAGTATTCAACATTTCCGTGTCGCCCTTATTCCCTTTTTTGCGGCATTTTGCCTTCCTGTTTTTGC
TCACCCAGAAACGCTGGTGAAAGTAAAAGATGCTGAAGATCAGTTGGGTGCACGAGTGGGTTACATCGAA
CTGGATCTCAACAGCGGTAAGATCCTTGAGAGTTTTCGCCCCGAAGAACGTTTTCCAATGATGAGCACTT
TTAAAGTTCTGCTATGTGGCGCGGTATTATCCCGTATTGACGCCGGGCAAGAGCAACTCGGTCGCCGCAT
ACACTATTCTCAGAATGACTTGGTTGAGTACTCACCAGTCACAGAAAAGCATCTTACGGATGGCATGACA
GTAAGAGAATTATGCAGTGCTGCCATAACCATGAGTGATAACACTGCGGCCAACTTACTTCTGACAACGA
TCGGAGGACCGAAGGAGCTAACCGCTTTTTTGCACAACATGGGGGATCATGTAACTCGCCTTGATCGTTG
GGAACCGGAGCTGAATGAAGCCATACCAAACGACGAGCGTGACACCACGATGCCTGTAGCAATGGCAACA
ACGTTGCGCAAACTATTAACTGGCGAACTACTTACTCTAGCTTCCCGGCAACAATTAATAGACTGGATGG
AGGCGGATAAAGTTGCAGGACCACTTCTGCGCTCGGCCCTTCCGGCTGGCTGGTTTATTGCTGATAAATC
TGGAGCCGGTGAGCGTGGGTCTCGCGGTATCATTGCAGCACTGGGGCCAGATGGTAAGCCCTCCCGTATC
GTAGTTATCTACACGACGGGGAGCCAGGCAACTATGGATGAACGAAATAGACAGATCGCTGAGATAGGTG
CCTCACTGATTAAGCATTGGTAACTGTCAGACCAAGTTTACTCATATATACTTTAGATTGATTTAAAACT
TCATTTTTAATTTAAAAGGATCTAGGTGAAGATCCTTTTTGATAATCTCATGACCAAAATCCCTTAACGT
GAGTTTTCGTTCCACTGAGCGTCAGACCCCGTAGAAAAGATCA
